Addgene plasmid #178062: pcDNA3-Y392C-WLS-HA-IRES-GFP
Purpose: Expresssion of WLS-HA protein (Y392C mutant)
Depositing lab: Joseph Gleeson. Depositing organization: University of California, San Diego (UCSD). Publication: A Human Pleiotropic Multiorgan Condition Caused by Deficient Wnt Secretion. Chai G, Szenker-Ravi E, Chung C, Li Z, Wang L, Khatoo M, Marshall T, Jiang N, Yang X, McEvoy-Venneri J, Stanley V, Anzenberg P, Lang N, Wazny V, Yu J, Virshup DM, Nygaard R, Mancia F, Merdzanic R, Toralles MBP, Pitanga PML, Puri RD, Hernan R, Chung WK, Bertoli-Avella AM, Al-Sannaa N, Zaki MS, Willert K, Reversade B, Gleeson JG. N Engl J Med. 2021 Sep 30;385(14):1292-1301. doi: 10.1056/NEJMoa2033911. PubMed 34587386.
Backbone
  Vector backbone: pcDNA3.1
  Backbone manufacturer: Addgene (#51406)
  Vector type: Mammalian Expression
Growth in bacteria
  Bacterial resistance: Ampicillin, 100 μg/mL
  Growth temperature: 37°C
  Growth strain: NEB Stable
  Copy number: High Copy
Gene/Insert
  Gene/Insert name: WLS
  Species: H. sapiens (human)
  Mutation: Y392C
  Entrez Gene: WLS (a.k.a. C1orf139, EVI, GPR177, MRP, mig-14)
  Tag / fusion protein: HA (C terminal on insert); IRES-GFP (C terminal on backbone)
  Cloning method: Gibson Cloning
Terms and licenses: Academic/Nonprofit Terms; Industry Terms: Not Available to Industry
How to cite: pcDNA3-Y392C-WLS-HA-IRES-GFP was a gift from Joseph Gleeson (Addgene plasmid # 178062 ; http://n2t.net/addgene:178062 ; RRID:Addgene_178062)
