[The description below was written by a language model from this plasmid's Addgene catalogue record and pLannotate feature annotations shown in this document.]
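Description:
pcDNA3-Y392C-WLS-HA-IRES-GFP is a mammalian expression plasmid of about 8.5 kb built on a pcDNA3.1-type backbone. It is designed to express a disease-associated point mutant of human WLS (Wntless, also known as GPR177 or EVI), the cargo receptor that governs sorting and secretion of Wnt proteins. It is propagated in E. coli as a high-copy plasmid through a ColE1/pUC-type origin, with selection by ampicillin via the β-lactamase gene. An f1 origin is also present. For mammalian cells, an SV40 early promoter drives a neomycin phosphotransferase cassette ending in an SV40 poly(A) signal, which would allow G418 selection of stable transfectants. Short annotated fragments of ble, lacI, an HIV-1 LTR and the pBR322 bom region appear to be backbone remnants rather than functional parts.

The expression cassette uses the CMV immediate-early enhancer and promoter, with a T7 promoter lying just upstream of the insert. The WLS coding sequence carries the Y392C substitution and a C-terminal HA epitope; the annotation picks this up as a short fragment of a 3xHA tag, consistent with a single HA copy. Downstream, an EMCV IRES directs cap-independent translation of EGFP from the same transcript, which terminates at the bGH poly(A) signal. Because the arrangement is bicistronic, GFP fluorescence marks transfected cells without being fused to WLS, while the HA tag allows detection or immunoprecipitation of the mutant protein.

The record gives the purpose simply as expression of the Y392C WLS-HA protein. The associated publication concerns a human multiorgan condition caused by deficient Wnt secretion, which suggests use in functional comparison of patient variants.
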