Features (pLannotate 1.2.2; 23 found; start..end, strand, type, name):
    180..559     +  enhancer       CMV enhancer: human cytomegalovirus immediate early enhancer
    560..763     +  promoter       CMV promoter: human cytomegalovirus (CMV) immediate early promoter
    759..792     +  LTR            5' LTR (truncated) (fragment): truncated 5' long terminal repeat (LTR) from HIV-1
    808..826     +  promoter       T7 promoter: promoter for bacteriophage T7 RNA polymerase
    852..2474    +  CDS            WLS: WLS_HUMAN - Also known as C1orf139, GPR177. Experimental evidence at protein level: Swiss-Prot protein existence level 1. Regulates Wnt proteins sorting and secretion in a feedback regulatory mechanism. This reciprocal interaction plays a key role in the regulation of expression, subcellular location, binding and organelle-specific association of Wnt proteins. Plays also an important role in establishment of the anterior-posterior body axis formation during development (By similarity). From Homo sapiens (Human).
   2492..2512    +  CDS            3xHA (fragment): three tandem HA epitope tags
   2674..3136    +  misc_feature   IRES: internal ribosome entry site (IRES) of the encephalomyocarditis virus (EMCV)
   3150..3869    +  CDS            EGFP: the original enhanced GFP (Yang et al., 1996) mammalian codon-optimized
   3996..4220    +  polyA_signal   bGH poly(A) signal: bovine growth hormone polyadenylation signal
   4224..4245    +  promoter       SV40 promoter (fragment): SV40 enhancer and early promoter
   4266..4694    +  rep_origin     f1 ori (sequence partly withheld): f1 bacteriophage origin of replication; arrow indicates direction of (+) strand synthesis
   4708..5037    +  promoter       SV40 promoter: SV40 enhancer and early promoter
   5104..5895    +  CDS            neo: KKA2_KLEPN - Also known as kan, nptII. Experimental evidence at protein level: Swiss-Prot protein existence level 1. Resistance to kanamycin, neomycin, paromomycin, ribostamycin, butirosin and gentamicin B. From Klebsiella pneumoniae.
   5919..6077    +  CDS            ble (fragment): BLE_KLEPN - Experimental evidence at protein level: Swiss-Prot protein existence level 1. Binding protein with a strong affinity to the bleomycin family of antibiotics. Binds to CL990; an antimitotic-antibiotic compound. From Klebsiella pneumoniae.
   6072..6193    +  polyA_signal   SV40 poly(A) signal: SV40 polyadenylation signal
   6266..6282    -  protein_bind   lac operator: The lac repressor binds to the lac operator to inhibit transcription in E. coli. This inhibition can be relieved by adding lactose or isopropyl-β-D-thiogalactopyranoside (IPTG). lac repressor encoded by lacI
   6290..6320    -  promoter       lac promoter: promoter for the E. coli lac operon
   6335..6356    -  protein_bind   CAP binding site: CAP binding activates transcription in the presence of cAMP. E. coli catabolite activator protein
   6369..6461    -  CDS            lacI (fragment): lac repressor; lacI; The lac repressor binds to the lac operator to inhibit transcription in E. coli. This inhibition can be relieved by adding lactose or isopropyl-β-D-thiogalactopyranoside (IPTG).
   6644..7232    -  rep_origin     ori: high-copy-number ColE1/pMB1/pBR322/pUC origin of replication
   7403..8263    -  CDS            AmpR: β-lactamase; bla; confers resistance to ampicillin, carbenicillin, and related antibiotics
   8264..8368    -  promoter       AmpR promoter: bla
   8427..25      -  misc_feature   bom (fragment) (across the origin): basis of mobility region from pBR322
>Addgene plasmid #178062 | pcDNA3-Y392C-WLS-HA-IRES-GFP | addgene full sequence | sequence record 351734 | Addgene NGS Result
TGATGCCGCATAGTTAAGCCAGTATCTGCTCCCTGCTTGTGTGTTGGAGGTCGCTGAGTAGTGCGCGAGC
AAAATTTAAGCTACAACAAGGCAAGGCTTGACCGACAATTGCATGAAGAATCTGCTTAGGGTTAGGCGTT
TTGCGCTGCTTCGCGATGTACGGGCCAGATATACGCGTTGACATTGATTATTGACTAGTTATTAATAGTA
ATCAATTACGGGGTCATTAGTTCATAGCCCATATATGGAGTTCCGCGTTACATAACTTACGGTAAATGGC
CCGCCTGGCTGACCGCCCAACGACCCCCGCCCATTGACGTCAATAATGACGTATGTTCCCATAGTAACGC
CAATAGGGACTTTCCATTGACGTCAATGGGTGGAGTATTTACGGTAAACTGCCCACTTGGCAGTACATCA
AGTGTATCATATGCCAAGTACGCCCCCTATTGACGTCAATGACGGTAAATGGCCCGCCTGGCATTATGCC
CAGTACATGACCTTATGGGACTTTCCTACTTGGCAGTACATCTACGTATTAGTCATCGCTATTACCATGG
TGATGCGGTTTTGGCAGTACATCAATGGGCGTGGATAGCGGTTTGACTCACGGGGATTTCCAAGTCTCCA
CCCCATTGACGTCAATGGGAGTTTGTTTTGGCACCAAAATCAACGGGACTTTCCAAAATGTCGTAACAAC
TCCGCCCCATTGACGCAAATGGGCGGTAGGCGTGTACGGTGGGAGGTCTATATAAGCAGAGCTCTCTGGC
TAACTAGAGAACCCACTGCTTACTGGCTTATCGAAATTAATACGACTCACTATAGGGAGACCCAAGCTGG
CTAGCGCCACCATGGCTGGGGCAATTATAGAAAACATGAGCACCAAGAAGCTGTGCATTGTTGGTGGGAT
TCTGCTCGTGTTCCAAATCATCGCCTTTCTGGTGGGAGGCTTGATTGCTCCAGGGCCCACAACGGCAGTG
TCCTACATGTCGGTGAAATGTGTGGATGCCCGTAAGAACCATCACAAGACAAAATGGTTCGTGCCTTGGG
GACCCAATCATTGTGACAAGATCCGAGACATTGAAGAGGCAATTCCAAGGGAAATTGAAGCCAATGACAT
CGTGTTTTCTGTTCACATTCCCCTCCCCCACATGGAGATGAGTCCTTGGTTCCAATTCATGCTGTTTATC
CTGCAGCTGGACATTGCCTTCAAGCTAAACAACCAAATCAGAGAAAATGCAGAAGTCTCCATGGACGTTT
CCCTGGCTTACCGTGATGACGCATTTGCTGAGTGGACTGAAATGGCCCATGAAAGAGTACCACGGAAACT
CAAATGCACCTTCACATCTCCCAAGACTCCAGAGCATGAGGGCCGTTACTATGAATGTGATGTCCTTCCT
TTCATGGAAATTGGGTCTGTGGCCCATAAGTTTTACCTTTTAAACATCCGGCTGCCTGTGAATGAGAAGA
AGAAAATCAATGTGGGAATTGGGGAGATAAAGGATATCCGGTTGGTGGGGATCCACCAAAATGGAGGCTT
CACCAAGGTGTGGTTTGCCATGAAGACCTTCCTTACGCCCAGCATCTTCATCATTATGGTGTGGTATTGG
AGGAGGATCACCATGATGTCCCGACCCCCAGTGCTTCTGGAAAAAGTCATCTTTGCCCTTGGGATTTCCA
TGACCTTTATCAATATCCCAGTGGAATGGTTTTCCATCGGGTTTGACTGGACCTGGATGCTGCTGTTTGG
TGACATCCGACAGGGCATCTTCTATGCGATGCTTCTGTCCTTCTGGATCATCTTCTGTGGCGAGCACATG
ATGGATCAGCACGAGCGGAACCACATCGCAGGGTATTGGAAGCAAGTCGGACCCATTGCCGTTGGCTCCT
TCTGCCTCTTCATATTTGACATGTGTGAGAGAGGGGTACAACTCACGAATCCCTTCTACAGTATCTGGAC
TACAGACATTGGAACAGAGCTGGCCATGGCCTTCATCATCGTGGCTGGAATCTGCCTCTGCCTCTGCTTC
CTGTTTCTATGCTTCATGGTATTTCAGGTGTTTCGGAACATCAGTGGGAAGCAGTCCAGCCTGCCAGCTA
TGAGCAAAGTCCGGCGGCTACACTATGAGGGGCTAATTTTTAGGTTCAAGTTCCTCATGCTTATCACCTT
GGCCTGCGCTGCCATGACTGTCATCTTCTTCATCGTTAGTCAGGTAACGGAAGGCCATTGGAAATGGGGC
GGCGTCACAGTCCAAGTGAACAGTGCCTTTTTCACAGGCATCTATGGGATGTGGAATCTGTATGTCTTTG
CTCTGATGTTCTTGTATGCACCATCCCATAAAAACTATGGAGAAGACCAGTCCAATGGCGATCTGGGTGT
CCATAGTGGGGAAGAACTCCAGCTCACCACCACTATCACCCATGTGGACGGACCCACTGAGATCTACAAG
TTGACCCGCAAGGAGGCCCAGGAGGGTGGCGGAGGTGGCGGTTATCCTTACGACGTGCCTGACTACGCCT
AGGAATTCTGCAGATATCCAGCACAGTGGCGGCCGCTCGAGGTTAACGACCCTCCCCCCCCCCTAACGTT
ACTGGCCGAAGCCGCTTGGAATAAGGCCGGTGTGCGTTTGTCTATATGTTATTTTCCACCATATTGCCGT
CTTTTGGCAATGTGAGGGCCCGGAAACCTGGCCCTGTCTTCTTGACGAGCATTCCTAGGGGTCTTTCCCC
TCTCGCCAAAGGAATGCAAGGTCTGTTGAATGTCGTGAAGGAAGCAGTTCCTCTGGAAGCTTCTTGAAGA
CAAACAACGTCTGTAGCGACCCTTTGCAGGCAGCGGAACCCCCCACCTGGCGACAGGTGCCTCTGCGGCC
AAAAGCCACGTGTATAAGATACACCTGCAAAGGCGGCACAACCCCAGTGCCACGTTGTGAGTTGGATAGT
TGTGGAAAGAGTCAAATGGCTCTCCTCAAGCGTATTCAACAAGGGGCTGAAGGATGCCCAGAAGGTACCC
CATTGTATGGGATCTGATCTGGGGCCTCGGTGCACATGCTTTACATGTGTTTAGTCGAGGTTAAAAAAAC
GTCTAGGCCCCCCGAACCACGGGGACGTGGTTTTCCTTTGAAAAACACGATGATAATATGGCCACAACCA
TGGTGAGCAAGGGCGAGGAGCTGTTCACCGGGGTGGTGCCCATCCTGGTCGAGCTGGACGGCGACGTAAA
CGGCCACAAGTTCAGCGTGTCTGGCGAGGGCGAGGGCGATGCCACCTACGGCAAGCTGACCCTGAAGTTC
ATCTGCACCACCGGCAAGCTGCCCGTGCCCTGGCCCACCCTCGTGACCACCCTGACCTACGGCGTGCAGT
GCTTCAGCCGCTACCCCGACCACATGAAGCAGCACGACTTCTTCAAGTCCGCCATGCCCGAAGGCTACGT
CCAGGAGCGCACCATCTTCTTCAAGGACGACGGCAACTACAAGACCCGCGCCGAGGTGAAGTTCGAGGGC
GACACCCTGGTGAACCGCATCGAGCTGAAGGGCATCGACTTCAAGGAGGACGGCAACATCCTGGGGCACA
AGCTGGAGTACAACTACAACAGCCACAACGTCTATATCATGGCCGACAAGCAGAAGAACGGCATCAAGGC
GAACTTCAAGATCCGCCACAACATCGAGGACGGCAGCGTGCAGCTCGCCGACCACTACCAGCAGAACACC
CCCATCGGCGACGGCCCCGTGCTGCTGCCCGACAACCACTACCTGAGCACCCAGTCCGCCCTGAGCAAAG
ACCCCAACGAGAAGCGCGATCACATGGTCCTGCTGGAGTTCGTGACCGCCGCCGGGATCACTCTCGGCAT
GGACGAGCTGTACAAGTAATGAATTAATTAAGAATTATCACCGCTTCTATTCAGCCAGTAAGGCCTGTCT
TTAATGGCCTCCGGCATGAGACACTTTCTAGAGTCGAGTCTAGAGGGCCCGTTTAAACCCGCTGATCAGC
CTCGACTGTGCCTTCTAGTTGCCAGCCATCTGTTGTTTGCCCCTCCCCCGTGCCTTCCTTGACCCTGGAA
GGTGCCACTCCCACTGTCCTTTCCTAATAAAATGAGGAAATTGCATCGCATTGTCTGAGTAGGTGTCATT
CTATTCTGGGGGGTGGGGTGGGGCAGGACAGCAAGGGGGAGGATTGGGAAGACAATAGCAGGCATGCTGG
GGATGCGGTGGGCTCTATGGCTTCTGAGGCGGAAAGAACCAGCTGGGGCTCTAGGGGGTATCCCC
[124 nt withheld, positions 4266-4389]
C
[91 nt withheld, positions 4391-4481]
A
[49 nt withheld, positions 4483-4531]
CCTTTGACGTTGGAGTCCACGTTCTTT
[37 nt withheld, positions 4559-4595]
ACCCTATCTCGGTCTATTCTTTTGATTTATAAGGGATTTTGCCGATTTCGGCCTATTGGTTAAAAAATGA
GCTGATTTAACAAAAATTTAACGCGAATTAATTCTGTGGAATGTGTGTCAGTTAGGGTGTGGAAAGTCCC
CAGGCTCCCCAGCAGGCAGAAGTATGCAAAGCATGCATCTCAATTAGTCAGCAACCAGGTGTGGAAAGTC
CCCAGGCTCCCCAGCAGGCAGAAGTATGCAAAGCATGCATCTCAATTAGTCAGCAACCATAGTCCCGCCC
CTAACTCCGCCCATCCCGCCCCTAACTCCGCCCAGTTCCGCCCATTCTCCGCCCCATGGCTGACTAATTT
TTTTTATTTATGCAGAGGCCGAGGCCGCCTCTGCCTCTGAGCTATTCCAGAAGTAGTGAGGAGGCTTTTT
TGGAGGCCTAGGCTTTTGCAAAAAGCTCCCGGGAGCTTGTATATCCATTTTCGGATCTGATCAAGAGACA
GGATGAGGATCGTTTCGCATGATTGAACAAGATGGATTGCACGCAGGTTCTCCGGCCGCTTGGGTGGAGA
GGCTATTCGGCTATGACTGGGCACAACAGACAATCGGCTGCTCTGATGCCGCCGTGTTCCGGCTGTCAGC
GCAGGGGCGCCCGGTTCTTTTTGTCAAGACCGACCTGTCCGGTGCCCTGAATGAACTGCAGGACGAGGCA
GCGCGGCTATCGTGGCTGGCCACGACGGGCGTTCCTTGCGCAGCTGTGCTCGACGTTGTCACTGAAGCGG
GAAGGGACTGGCTGCTATTGGGCGAAGTGCCGGGGCAGGATCTCCTGTCATCTCACCTTGCTCCTGCCGA
GAAAGTATCCATCATGGCTGATGCAATGCGGCGGCTGCATACGCTTGATCCGGCTACCTGCCCATTCGAC
CACCAAGCGAAACATCGCATCGAGCGAGCACGTACTCGGATGGAAGCCGGTCTTGTCGATCAGGATGATC
TGGACGAAGAGCATCAGGGGCTCGCGCCAGCCGAACTGTTCGCCAGGCTCAAGGCGCGCATGCCCGACGG
CGAGGATCTCGTCGTGACCCATGGCGATGCCTGCTTGCCGAATATCATGGTGGAAAATGGCCGCTTTTCT
GGATTCATCGACTGTGGCCGGCTGGGTGTGGCGGACCGCTATCAGGACATAGCGTTGGCTACCCGTGATA
TTGCTGAAGAGCTTGGCGGCGAATGGGCTGACCGCTTCCTCGTGCTTTACGGTATCGCCGCTCCCGATTC
GCAGCGCATCGCCTTCTATCGCCTTCTTGACGAGTTCTTCTGAGCGGGACTCTGGGGTTCGAAATGACCG
ACCAAGCGACGCCCAACCTGCCATCACGAGATTTCGATTCCACCGCCGCCTTCTATGAAAGGTTGGGCTT
CGGAATCGTTTTCCGGGACGCCGGCTGGATGATCCTCCAGCGCGGGGATCTCATGCTGGAGTTCTTCGCC
CACCCCAACTTGTTTATTGCAGCTTATAATGGTTACAAATAAAGCAATAGCATCACAAATTTCACAAATA
AAGCATTTTTTTCACTGCATTCTAGTTGTGGTTTGTCCAAACTCATCAATGTATCTTATCATGTCTGTAT
ACCGTCGACCTCTAGCTAGAGCTTGGCGTAATCATGGTCATAGCTGTTTCCTGTGTGAAATTGTTATCCG
CTCACAATTCCACACAACATACGAGCCGGAAGCATAAAGTGTAAAGCCTGGGGTGCCTAATGAGTGAGCT
AACTCACATTAATTGCGTTGCGCTCACTGCCCGCTTTCCAGTCGGGAAACCTGTCGTGCCAGCTGCATTA
ATGAATCGGCCAACGCGCGGGGAGAGGCGGTTTGCGTATTGGGCGCTCTTCCGCTTCCTCGCTCACTGAC
TCGCTGCGCTCGGTCGTTCGGCTGCGGCGAGCGGTATCAGCTCACTCAAAGGCGGTAATACGGTTATCCA
CAGAATCAGGGGATAACGCAGGAAAGAACATGTGAGCAAAAGGCCAGCAAAAGGCCAGGAACCGTAAAAA
GGCCGCGTTGCTGGCGTTTTTCCATAGGCTCCGCCCCCCTGACGAGCATCACAAAAATCGACGCTCAAGT
CAGAGGTGGCGAAACCCGACAGGACTATAAAGATACCAGGCGTTTCCCCCTGGAAGCTCCCTCGTGCGCT
CTCCTGTTCCGACCCTGCCGCTTACCGGATACCTGTCCGCCTTTCTCCCTTCGGGAAGCGTGGCGCTTTC
TCATAGCTCACGCTGTAGGTATCTCAGTTCGGTGTAGGTCGTTCGCTCCAAGCTGGGCTGTGTGCACGAA
CCCCCCGTTCAGCCCGACCGCTGCGCCTTATCCGGTAACTATCGTCTTGAGTCCAACCCGGTAAGACACG
ACTTATCGCCACTGGCAGCAGCCACTGGTAACAGGATTAGCAGAGCGAGGTATGTAGGCGGTGCTACAGA
GTTCTTGAAGTGGTGGCCTAACTACGGCTACACTAGAAGAACAGTATTTGGTATCTGCGCTCTGCTGAAG
CCAGTTACCTTCGGAAAAAGAGTTGGTAGCTCTTGATCCGGCAAACAAACCACCGCTGGTAGCGGTGGTT
TTTTTGTTTGCAAGCAGCAGATTACGCGCAGAAAAAAAGGATCTCAAGAAGATCCTTTGATCTTTTCTAC
GGGGTCTGACGCTCAGTGGAACGAAAACTCACGTTAAGGGATTTTGGTCATGAGATTATCAAAAAGGATC
TTCACCTAGATCCTTTTAAATTAAAAATGAAGTTTTAAATCAATCTAAAGTATATATGAGTAAACTTGGT
CTGACAGTTACCAATGCTTAATCAGTGAGGCACCTATCTCAGCGATCTGTCTATTTCGTTCATCCATAGT
TGCCTGACTCCCCGTCGTGTAGATAACTACGATACGGGAGGGCTTACCATCTGGCCCCAGTGCTGCAATG
ATACCGCGAGACCCACGCTCACCGGCTCCAGATTTATCAGCAATAAACCAGCCAGCCGGAAGGGCCGAGC
GCAGAAGTGGTCCTGCAACTTTATCCGCCTCCATCCAGTCTATTAATTGTTGCCGGGAAGCTAGAGTAAG
TAGTTCGCCAGTTAATAGTTTGCGCAACGTTGTTGCCATTGCTACAGGCATCGTGGTGTCACGCTCGTCG
TTTGGTATGGCTTCATTCAGCTCCGGTTCCCAACGATCAAGGCGAGTTACATGATCCCCCATGTTGTGCA
AAAAAGCGGTTAGCTCCTTCGGTCCTCCGATCGTTGTCAGAAGTAAGTTGGCCGCAGTGTTATCACTCAT
GGTTATGGCAGCACTGCATAATTCTCTTACTGTCATGCCATCCGTAAGATGCTTTTCTGTGACTGGTGAG
TACTCAACCAAGTCATTCTGAGAATAGTGTATGCGGCGACCGAGTTGCTCTTGCCCGGCGTCAATACGGG
ATAATACCGCGCCACATAGCAGAACTTTAAAAGTGCTCATCATTGGAAAACGTTCTTCGGGGCGAAAACT
CTCAAGGATCTTACCGCTGTTGAGATCCAGTTCGATGTAACCCACTCGTGCACCCAACTGATCTTCAGCA
TCTTTTACTTTCACCAGCGTTTCTGGGTGAGCAAAAACAGGAAGGCAAAATGCCGCAAAAAAGGGAATAA
GGGCGACACGGAAATGTTGAATACTCATACTCTTCCTTTTTCAATATTATTGAAGCATTTATCAGGGTTA
TTGTCTCATGAGCGGATACATATTTGAATGTATTTAGAAAAATAAACAAATAGGGGTTCCGCGCACATTT
CCCCGAAAAGTGCCACCTGACGTCGACGGATCGGGAGATCTCCCGATCCCCTATGGTGCACTCTCAGTAC
AATCTGCTC
